Addgene plasmid #214563: AiP1869 - pAAV-AiE2443m-minBG-SYFP2-WPRE-BGHpA
Purpose: AiE2443m is an enhancer sequence, designed to drive AAV-mediated transgene expression in specific populations of brain cells
Depositing lab: Allen Institute for Brain Science & Bosiljka Tasic. Depositing organization: Allen Institute. Publication: A suite of enhancer AAVs and transgenic mouse lines for genetic access to cortical cell types. Ben-Simon Y, Hooper M, Narayan S, Daigle TL, Dwivedi D, Way SW, Oster A, Stafford DA, Mich JK, Taormina MJ, Martinez RA, Opitz-Araya X, Roth JR, Alexander JR, Allen S, Amster A, Arbuckle J, Ayala A, Baker PM, Bakken TE, Barcelli T, Barta S, Bendrick J, Bertagnolli D, Bielstein C, Bishwakarma P, Bowlus J, Boyer G, Brouner K, Casian B, Casper T, Chakka AB, Chakrabarty R, Chance RK, Chavan S, Clark M, Colbert K, Collman F, Daniel S, Departee M, DiValentin P, Donadio N, Dotson N, Egdorf T, Fliss T, Gabitto M, Garcia J, Gary A, Gasperini M, Gloe J, Goldy J, Gore BB, Graybuck L, Greisman N, Haeseleer F, Halterman C, Haradon Z, Hastings SD, Helback O, Ho W, Hockemeyer D, Huang C, Huff S, Hunker A, Johansen N, Jones D, Juneau Z, Kalmbach B, Kannan M, Khem S, Kussick E, Kutsal R, Larsen R, Lee C, Lee AY, Leibly M, Lenz GH, Li S, Liang E, Lusk N, Madigan Z, Malloy J, Malone J, McCue R, Melchor J, Mollenkopf T, Moosman S, Morin E, Newman D, Ng L, Ngo K, Omstead V, Otto S, Oyama A, Pena N, Pham T, Phillips E, Pom CA, Potekhina L, Ransford S, Ray PL, Rette D, Reynoldson C, Rimorin C, Rocha D, Ruiz A, Sanchez REA, Sawyer L, Sedeno-Cortes A, Sevigny JP, Shapovalova N, Shepard N, Shulga L, Sigler AR, Siverts L, Soliman S, Somasundaram S, Staats B, Stewart K, Szelenyi E, Tieu M, Trader C, Tran A, van Velthoven CTJ, Walker M, Wang Y, Weed N, Wirthlin M, Wood T, Wynalda B, Yao Z, Zhou T, Ariza J, Dee N, Reding M, Ronellenfitch K, Mufti S, Sunkin SM, Smith KA, Esposito L, Waters J, Thyagarajan B, Yao S, Lein ES, Zeng H, Levi BP, Ngai J, Ting JT, Tasic B. Cell. 2025 May 16:S0092-8674(25)00513-6. doi: 10.1016/j.cell.2025.05.002. PubMed 40403729.
Backbone
  Vector backbone: pAAV2
  Vector type: AAV
Growth in bacteria
  Bacterial resistance: Ampicillin, 100 μg/mL
  Growth temperature: 37°C
  Growth strain: NEB Stable
  Copy number: High Copy
Gene/Insert
  Gene/Insert name: SYFP2
  Species: Synthetic
  Promoter: minBG
  Cloning method: Gibson Cloning
Terms and licenses: Academic/Nonprofit Terms; Industry Terms: Not Available to Industry
Depositor comments: 5' Cloning Site: SgrAI (destroyed), 3' Cloning Site: SgrAI (destroyed). Please visit https://doi.org/10.1101/2024.06.10.597244 for bioRxiv preprint.
How to cite: AiP1869 - pAAV-AiE2443m-minBG-SYFP2-WPRE-BGHpA was a gift from Allen Institute for Brain Science & Bosiljka Tasic (Addgene plasmid # 214563 ; http://n2t.net/addgene:214563 ; RRID:Addgene_214563)
