[The description below was written by a language model from this plasmid's Addgene catalogue record and pLannotate feature annotations shown in this document.]
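Description:
AiP1869 - pAAV-AiE2443m-minBG-SYFP2-WPRE-BGHpA is an AAV transfer plasmid built on a pAAV2 backbone, intended for packaging a recombinant adeno-associated virus genome that reports enhancer activity in the brain. In bacteria it is maintained as a high-copy plasmid through a ColE1/pUC-type origin and selected with ampicillin via the β-lactamase gene and its native promoter. An f1 phage origin and small remnants of the pBR322 bom and rop regions are also annotated in the backbone. The recorded growth strain is a recombination-deficient "stable" type, which is a common choice for preserving the repeat-rich ITRs.

The payload lies between AAV2 inverted terminal repeats, which supply the signals for replication and encapsidation of the genome. The 3' ITR is annotated in full, while the 5' ITR is detected only as two short fragments, which may reflect limits of annotation or sequencing through this structured region. Downstream of the 5' ITR is an unannotated stretch of about one kilobase that, going by the construct name and catalogue fields, should hold the AiE2443m enhancer and the minimal beta-globin (minBG) promoter, although the feature table does not mark either. The minimal promoter has little activity by itself, so expression of the yellow fluorescent protein SYFP2 depends on the enhancer. The transcript is followed by a WPRE, annotated as two fragments that suggest a shortened version, which boosts expression post-transcriptionally, and by the bovine growth hormone polyadenylation signal. The enhancer was inserted by Gibson assembly at an SgrAI site that was destroyed. The construct is used to label specific brain cell populations, though the record does not state which populations AiE2443m targets.
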