Features (pLannotate 1.2.2; 14 found; start..end, strand, type, name):
    357..406     -  misc_feature   bom (fragment): basis of mobility region from pBR322
    508..543     -  CDS            rop (fragment): Rop protein, which maintains plasmids at low copy number; rop
    638..742     +  promoter       AmpR promoter: bla
    743..1603    +  CDS            AmpR: β-lactamase; bla; confers resistance to ampicillin, carbenicillin, and related antibiotics
   1774..2362    +  rep_origin     ori: high-copy-number ColE1/pMB1/pBR322/pUC origin of replication
   2435..2462    +  repeat_region  AAV2 ITR (fragment): inverted terminal repeat of adeno-associated virus serotype 2 inverted
   2491..2518    +  repeat_region  AAV2 ITR (fragment): inverted terminal repeat of adeno-associated virus serotype 2 inverted
   3567..4283    +  CDS            SYFP2: SYFP2 is a basic (constitutively fluorescent) yellow fluorescent protein published in 2006, derived from Aequorea victoria. It is reported to be a very rapidly-maturing monomer with moderate acid sensitivity.
   4323..4480    +  misc_feature   WPRE (fragment): woodchuck hepatitis virus posttranscriptional regulatory element
   4486..4566    +  misc_feature   WPRE (fragment): woodchuck hepatitis virus posttranscriptional regulatory element
   4583..4694    +  polyA_signal   bGH poly(A) signal: bovine growth hormone polyadenylation signal
   4812..4952    +  repeat_region  AAV2 ITR: inverted terminal repeat of adeno-associated virus serotype 2 inverted
   4957..5008    -  misc_feature   bom (fragment): basis of mobility region from pBR322
   5027..356     +  rep_origin     f1 ori (across the origin) (sequence partly withheld): f1 bacteriophage origin of replication; arrow indicates direction of (+) strand synthesis
>Addgene plasmid #214563 | AiP1869 - pAAV-AiE2443m-minBG-SYFP2-WPRE-BGHpA | addgene full sequence | sequence record 432576 | Addgene NGS Result
CTTCCCTTCCTTTCTCGCCACGTTC
[141 nt withheld, positions 26-166]
CCTTTGACGTTGGAGTCCACGTTCTTT
[37 nt withheld, positions 194-230]
ACTCTATCTCGGGCTATTCTTTTGATTTATAAGGGATTTTGCCGATTTCGGTCTATTGGTTAAAAAATGA
GCTGATTTAACAAAAATTTAACGCGAATTTTAACAAAATATTAACGTTTACAATTTTATGGTGCACTCTC
AGTACAATCTGCTCTGATGCCGCATAGTTAAGCCAGCCCCGACACCCGCCAACACCCGCTGACGCGCCCT
GACGGGCTTGTCTGCTCCCGGCATCCGCTTACAGACAAGCTGTGACCGTCTCCGGGAGCTGCATGTGTCA
GAGGTTTTCACCGTCATCACCGAAACGCGCGAGACGAAAGGGCCTCGTGATACGCCTATTTTTATAGGTT
AATGTCATGATAATAATGGTTTCTTAGACGTCAGGTGGCACTTTTCGGGGAAATGTGCGCGGAACCCCTA
TTTGTTTATTTTTCTAAATACATTCAAATATGTATCCGCTCATGAGACAATAACCCTGATAAATGCTTCA
ATAATATTGAAAAAGGAAGAGTATGAGTATTCAACATTTCCGTGTCGCCCTTATTCCCTTTTTTGCGGCA
TTTTGCCTTCCTGTTTTTGCTCACCCAGAAACGCTGGTGAAAGTAAAAGATGCTGAAGATCAGTTGGGTG
CACGAGTGGGTTACATCGAACTGGATCTCAACAGCGGTAAGATCCTTGAGAGTTTTCGCCCCGAAGAACG
TTTTCCAATGATGAGCACTTTTAAAGTTCTGCTATGTGGCGCGGTATTATCCCGTATTGACGCCGGGCAA
GAGCAACTCGGTCGCCGCATACACTATTCTCAGAATGACTTGGTTGAGTACTCACCAGTCACAGAAAAGC
ATCTTACGGATGGCATGACAGTAAGAGAATTATGCAGTGCTGCCATAACCATGAGTGATAACACTGCGGC
CAACTTACTTCTGACAACGATCGGAGGACCGAAGGAGCTAACCGCTTTTTTGCACAACATGGGGGATCAT
GTAACTCGCCTTGATCGTTGGGAACCGGAGCTGAATGAAGCCATACCAAACGACGAGCGTGACACCACGA
TGCCTGTAGCAATGGCAACAACGTTGCGCAAACTATTAACTGGCGAACTACTTACTCTAGCTTCCCGGCA
ACAATTAATAGACTGGATGGAGGCGGATAAAGTTGCAGGACCACTTCTGCGCTCGGCCCTTCCGGCTGGC
TGGTTTATTGCTGATAAATCTGGAGCCGGTGAGCGTGGGTCTCGCGGTATCATTGCAGCACTGGGGCCAG
ATGGTAAGCCCTCCCGTATCGTAGTTATCTACACGACGGGGAGTCAGGCAACTATGGATGAACGAAATAG
ACAGATCGCTGAGATAGGTGCCTCACTGATTAAGCATTGGTAACTGTCAGACCAAGTTTACTCATATATA
CTTTAGATTGATTTAAAACTTCATTTTTAATTTAAAAGGATCTAGGTGAAGATCCTTTTTGATAATCTCA
TGACCAAAATCCCTTAACGTGAGTTTTCGTTCCACTGAGCGTCAGACCCCGTAGAAAAGATCAAAGGATC
TTCTTGAGATCCTTTTTTTCTGCGCGTAATCTGCTGCTTGCAAACAAAAAAACCACCGCTACCAGCGGTG
GTTTGTTTGCCGGATCAAGAGCTACCAACTCTTTTTCCGAAGGTAACTGGCTTCAGCAGAGCGCAGATAC
CAAATACTGTTCTTCTAGTGTAGCCGTAGTTAGGCCACCACTTCAAGAACTCTGTAGCACCGCCTACATA
CCTCGCTCTGCTAATCCTGTTACCAGTGGCTGCTGCCAGTGGCGATAAGTCGTGTCTTACCGGGTTGGAC
TCAAGACGATAGTTACCGGATAAGGCGCAGCGGTCGGGCTGAACGGGGGGTTCGTGCACACAGCCCAGCT
TGGAGCGAACGACCTACACCGAACTGAGATACCTACAGCGTGAGCTATGAGAAAGCGCCACGCTTCCCGA
AGGGAGAAAGGCGGACAGGTATCCGGTAAGCGGCAGGGTCGGAACAGGAGAGCGCACGAGGGAGCTTCCA
GGGGGAAACGCCTGGTATCTTTATAGTCCTGTCGGGTTTCGCCACCTCTGACTTGAGCGTCGATTTTTGT
GATGCTCGTCAGGGGGGCGGAGCCTATGGAAAAACGCCAGCAACGCGGCCTTTTTACGGTTCCTGGCCTT
TTGCTGGCCTTTTGCTCACATGTCCTGCAGGCAGCTGCGCGCTCGCTCGCTCACTGAGGCCGCCCGGGCG
TCGGGCGACCTTTGGTCGCCCGGCCTCAGTGAGCGAGCGAGCGCGCAGAGAGGGAGTGGCCAACTCCATC
ACTAGGGGTTCCTGCGGCCGCACGCGTTGTAAGAGTAATAATCGACTGGCCAATGGTCTCACCTGTTCTA
CCTCCCCATGGCTGGGTTTCCAGTTGTGCACGGGAACTCAAGACTTTTACATAAGTCCTAGGGATGCAAC
CTAGTGTCCTCATGCTTCCATGGCATTCCCTTTAAGAACTAAGCTATCTCCACAGCCCTGCTTTGAGTTG
TCAATCTTTCATTCTCTGCAAAGAATCTATTAGATGAGTTCAGCTTTGTCCTGGTTAGAACAAAAGGAAG
TATGCCTTGTTTGTGATCCTGCAGAATGGAGAGGGTTGGGAAACTCCATATACTTTACTGACAAATAAAG
CAAACATGAAACACTGAAATCCCATATGTTGTGAGGCACGCTGGCAGTCTGCCTCATCCCCAACCCAGTG
CAAGCAGGCTGGTTTGCAATCTGGAGCCTCCCTCGCTGAGCTGTAACAAAATTGATCCTAGGTGCATGTA
AGACACAGCGCATTCCTTCCCGTGCTGATTTATCCCTGGCCTCTTCCCTACATTTCTCCTTTTAGCCCAT
CATTTAGTCTCTGATATAACTCACAGGCAACCATTGAAAATAATGCAGGGGGTTACTTCTCAGCAGCAGC
AGTGGTGGAGATCCTTCTGCCTGTATGAGCAAAGAGGCCATGTGGAGCCAGCAAGCCTTCCCAACGAAGG
TCAGGTGTAAAGCGTAGATTACCAACAGCACTAGGAAGACAAGCACTGCATTGATGTCATTCACCCTAAT
AGCCCCACCCCCTGGCACCATGCCTGGAATGAGAGGGATACTAAAAAAATCATTTATGGAATGACTCAAG
AAAAGGCAAAGGAGTTGGCTCATCCAGTAAAGTGCTTACCTAGCAAACCTGAGAACCTGAGCTCAGTCCC
AAGAACCCATATCAACGGAGCTCGGGCTGGGCATAAAAGTCAGGGCAGAGCCATCTATTGCTTACATTTG
CTTCTGGGATCCAGATCTTTCGAAGCTAGCGCTACCGGTCGCCACCATGGTGAGCAAGGGCGAGGAGCTG
TTCACCGGGGTGGTGCCCATCCTGGTCGAGCTGGACGGCGACGTAAACGGCCACAAGTTCAGCGTGTCCG
GCGAGGGCGAGGGCGATGCCACCTACGGCAAGCTGACCCTGAAGCTGATCTGCACCACCGGCAAGCTGCC
CGTGCCCTGGCCCACCCTCGTGACCACCCTGGGCTACGGCGTGCAGTGCTTCGCCCGCTACCCCGACCAC
ATGAAGCAGCACGACTTCTTCAAGTCCGCCATGCCCGAAGGCTACGTCCAGGAGCGCACCATCTTCTTCA
AGGACGACGGCAACTACAAGACCCGCGCCGAGGTGAAGTTCGAGGGCGACACCCTGGTGAACCGCATCGA
GCTGAAGGGCATCGACTTCAAGGAGGACGGCAACATCCTGGGGCACAAGCTGGAGTACAACTACAACAGC
CACAACGTCTATATCACCGCCGACAAGCAGAAGAACGGCATCAAGGCCAACTTCAAGATCCGCCACAACA
TCGAGGACGGCGGCGTGCAGCTCGCCGACCACTACCAGCAGAACACCCCCATCGGCGACGGCCCCGTGCT
GCTGCCCGACAACCACTACCTGAGCTACCAGTCCAAGCTGAGCAAAGACCCCAACGAGAAGCGCGATCAC
ATGGTCCTGCTGGAGTTCGTGACCGCCGCCGGGATCACTCTCGGCATGGACGAGCTGTACAAGTAAGTCG
ACGGCGCGCCGCGGCCGCGAATTCGATATCATAATCAACCTCTGGATTACAAAATTTGTGAAAGATTGAC
TGGTATTCTTAACTATGTTGCTCCTTTTACGCTATGTGGATACGCTGCTTTAATGCCTTTGTATCATGCT
ATTGCTTCCCGTATGGCTTTCATTTTCTCCTCCTTGTATAAATCCTGGTTAGTTCTTGCCACGGCGGAAC
TCATCGCCGCCTGCCTTGCCCGCTGCTGGACAGGGGCTCGGCTGTTGGGCACTGACAATTCCGTGGCTCG
AGAGATCTTCGACTGTGCCTTCTAGTTGCCAGCCATCTGTTGTTTGCCCCTCCCCCGTGCCTTCCTTGAC
CCTGGAAGGTGCCACTCCCACTGTCCTTTCCTAATAAAATGAGGAAATTGCATCGCATTGTCTGAGTAGG
TGTCATTCTATTCTGGGGGGTGGGGTGGGGCAGGACAGCAAGGGGGAGGATTGGGAAGACAATAGCAGGC
ATGAGATCTCACGTGCGGACCGAGCGGCCGCAGGAACCCCTAGTGATGGAGTTGGCCACTCCCTCTCTGC
GCGCTCGCTCGCTCACTGAGGCCGGGCGACCAAAGGTCGCCCGACGCCCGGGCTTTGCCCGGGCGGCCTC
AGTGAGCGAGCGAGCGCGCAGCTGCCTGCAGGGGCGCCTGATGCGGTATTTTCTCCTTACGCATCTGTGC
GGTATTTCACACCGCATA
[95 nt withheld, positions 5009-5103]
TTAGCGCCCGCTCCTTTCGCTTT
